>Addgene plasmid #128042 | pCDNA3 IL-2 signal mFc | addgene full sequence | sequence record 254868 | Addgene NGS Result
GACGGATCGGGAGATCTCCCGATCCCCTATGGTGCACTCTCAGTACAATCTGCTCTGATGCCGCATAGTT
AAGCCAGTATCTGCTCCCTGCTTGTGTGTTGGAGGTCGCTGAGTAGTGCGCGAGCAAAATTTAAGCTACA
ACAAGGCAAGGCTTGACCGACAATTGCATGAAGAATCTGCTTAGGGTTAGGCGTTTTGCGCTGCTTCGCG
ATGTACGGGCCAGATATACGCGTTGACATTGATTATTGACTAGTTATTAATAGTAATCAATTACGGGGTC
ATTAGTTCATAGCCCATATATGGAGTTCCGCGTTACATAACTTACGGTAAATGGCCCGCCTGGCTGACCG
CCCAACGACCCCCGCCCATTGACGTCAATAATGACGTATGTTCCCATAGTAACGCCAATAGGGACTTTCC
ATTGACGTCAATGGGTGGAGTATTTACGGTAAACTGCCCACTTGGCAGTACATCAAGTGTATCATATGCC
AAGTACGCCCCCTATTGACGTCAATGACGGTAAATGGCCCGCCTGGCATTATGCCCAGTACATGACCTTA
TGGGACTTTCCTACTTGGCAGTACATCTACGTATTAGTCATCGCTATTACCATGGTGATGCGGTTTTGGC
AGTACATCAATGGGCGTGGATAGCGGTTTGACTCACGGGGATTTCCAAGTCTCCACCCCATTGACGTCAA
TGGGAGTTTGTTTTGGCACCAAAATCAACGGGACTTTCCAAAATGTCGTAACAACTCCGCCCCATTGACG
CAAATGGGCGGTAGGCGTGTACGGTGGGAGGTCTATATAAGCAGAGCTCTCTGGCTAACTAGAGAACCCA
CTGCTTACTGGCTTATCGAAATTAATACGACTCACTATAGGGAGACCCAAGCTTGGTACCGAGCTCGGAT
CCGCCACCATGTACAGGATGCAACTCCTGTCTTGCATTGCACTAAGTCTTGCACTTGTCACGAATTCGGC
ATCGGCCATGGTTAGATCTCCTCCACTCAAAGAGTGTCCCCCATGCGCAGCTCCAGACCTCTTGGGTGGA
CCATCCGTCTTCATCTTCCCTCCAAAGATCAAGGATGTACTCATGATCTCCCTGAGCCCCATGGTCACAT
GTGTGGTGGTGGATGTGAGCGAGGATGACCCAGACGTCCAGATCAGCTGGTTTGTGAACAACGTGGAAGT
ACACACAGCTCAGACACAAACCCATAGAGAGGATTACAACAGTACTCTCCGGGTGGTCAGTGCCCTCCCC
ATCCAGCACCAGGACTGGATGAGTGGCAAGGAGTTCAAATGCAAGGTCAACAACAGAGCCCTCCCATCCC
CCATCGAGAAAACCATCTCAAAACCCAGAGGGCCAGTAAGAGCTCCACAGGTATATGTCTTGCCTCCACC
AGCAGAAGAGATGACTAAGAAAGAGTTCAGTCTGACCTGCATGATCACAGGCTTCTTACCTGCCGAAATT
GCTGTGGACTGGACCAGCAATGGGCGTACAGAGCAAAACTACAAGAACACCGCAACAGTCCTGGACTCTG
ATGGTTCTTACTTCATGTACAGCAAGCTCAGAGTACAAAAGAGCACTTGGGAAAGAGGAAGTCTTTTCGC
CTGCTCAGTGGTCCACGAGGGTCTGCACAATCACCTTACGACTAAGACCATCTCCCGGTCTCTGGGTAAA
TGAGCTAGAGGGCCCTATTCTATAGTGTCACCTAAATGCTAGAGCTCGCTGATCAGCCTCGACTGTGCCT
TCTAGTTGCCAGCCATCTGTTGTTTGCCCCTCCCCCGTGCCTTCCTTGACCCTGGAAGGTGCCACTCCCA
CTGTCCTTTCCTAATAAAATGAGGAAATTGCATCGCATTGTCTGAGTAGGTGTCATTCTATTCTGGGGGG
TGGGGTGGGGCAGGACAGCAAGGGGGAGGATTGGGAAGACAATAGCAGGCATGCTGGGGATGCGGTGGGC
TCTATGGCTTCTGAGGCGGAAAGAACCAGCTGGGGCTCTAGGGGGTATCCCC
[124 nt withheld, positions 2013-2136]
C
[91 nt withheld, positions 2138-2228]
A
[49 nt withheld, positions 2230-2278]
CCTTTGACGTTGGAGTCCACGTTCTTT
[37 nt withheld, positions 2306-2342]
ACCCTATCTCGGTCTATTCTTTTGATTTATAAGGGATTTTGCCGATTTCGGCCTATTGGTTAAAAAATGA
GCTGATTTAACAAAAATTTAACGCGAATTAATTCTGTGGAATGTGTGTCAGTTAGGGTGTGGAAAGTCCC
CAGGCTCCCCAGCAGGCAGAAGTATGCAAAGCATGCATCTCAATTAGTCAGCAACCAGGTGTGGAAAGTC
CCCAGGCTCCCCAGCAGGCAGAAGTATGCAAAGCATGCATCTCAATTAGTCAGCAACCATAGTCCCGCCC
CTAACTCCGCCCATCCCGCCCCTAACTCCGCCCAGTTCCGCCCATTCTCCGCCCCATGGCTGACTAATTT
TTTTTATTTATGCAGAGGCCGAGGCCGCCTCTGCCTCTGAGCTATTCCAGAAGTAGTGAGGAGGCTTTTT
TGGAGGCCTAGGCTTTTGCAAAAAGCTCCCGGGAGCTTGTATATCCATTTTCGGATCTGATCAAGAGACA
GGATGAGGATCGTTTCGCATGATTGAACAAGATGGATTGCACGCAGGTTCTCCGGCCGCTTGGGTGGAGA
GGCTATTCGGCTATGACTGGGCACAACAGACAATCGGCTGCTCTGATGCCGCCGTGTTCCGGCTGTCAGC
GCAGGGGCGCCCGGTTCTTTTTGTCAAGACCGACCTGTCCGGTGCCCTGAATGAACTGCAGGACGAGGCA
GCGCGGCTATCGTGGCTGGCCACGACGGGCGTTCCTTGCGCAGCTGTGCTCGACGTTGTCACTGAAGCGG
GAAGGGACTGGCTGCTATTGGGCGAAGTGCCGGGGCAGGATCTCCTGTCATCTCACCTTGCTCCTGCCGA
GAAAGTATCCATCATGGCTGATGCAATGCGGCGGCTGCATACGCTTGATCCGGCTACCTGCCCATTCGAC
CACCAAGCGAAACATCGCATCGAGCGAGCACGTACTCGGATGGAAGCCGGTCTTGTCGATCAGGATGATC
TGGACGAAGAGCATCAGGGGCTCGCGCCAGCCGAACTGTTCGCCAGGCTCAAGGCGCGCATGCCCGACGG
CGAGGATCTCGTCGTGACCCATGGCGATGCCTGCTTGCCGAATATCATGGTGGAAAATGGCCGCTTTTCT
GGATTCATCGACTGTGGCCGGCTGGGTGTGGCGGACCGCTATCAGGACATAGCGTTGGCTACCCGTGATA
TTGCTGAAGAGCTTGGCGGCGAATGGGCTGACCGCTTCCTCGTGCTTTACGGTATCGCCGCTCCCGATTC
GCAGCGCATCGCCTTCTATCGCCTTCTTGACGAGTTCTTCTGAGCGGGACTCTGGGGTTCGAAATGACCG
ACCAAGCGACGCCCAACCTGCCATCACGAGATTTCGATTCCACCGCCGCCTTCTATGAAAGGTTGGGCTT
CGGAATCGTTTTCCGGGACGCCGGCTGGATGATCCTCCAGCGCGGGGATCTCATGCTGGAGTTCTTCGCC
CACCCCAACTTGTTTATTGCAGCTTATAATGGTTACAAATAAAGCAATAGCATCACAAATTTCACAAATA
AAGCATTTTTTTCACTGCATTCTAGTTGTGGTTTGTCCAAACTCATCAATGTATCTTATCATGTCTGTAT
ACCGTCGACCTCTAGCTAGAGCTTGGCGTAATCATGGTCATAGCTGTTTCCTGTGTGAAATTGTTATCCG
CTCACAATTCCACACAACATACGAGCCGGAAGCATAAAGTGTAAAGCCTGGGGTGCCTAATGAGTGAGCT
AACTCACATTAATTGCGTTGCGCTCACTGCCCGCTTTCCAGTCGGGAAACCTGTCGTGCCAGCTGCATTA
ATGAATCGGCCAACGCGCGGGGAGAGGCGGTTTGCGTATTGGGCGCTCTTCCGCTTCCTCGCTCACTGAC
TCGCTGCGCTCGGTCGTTCGGCTGCGGCGAGCGGTATCAGCTCACTCAAAGGCGGTAATACGGTTATCCA
CAGAATCAGGGGATAACGCAGGAAAGAACATGTGAGCAAAAGGCCAGCAAAAGGCCAGGAACCGTAAAAA
GGCCGCGTTGCTGGCGTTTTTCCATAGGCTCCGCCCCCCTGACGAGCATCACAAAAATCGACGCTCAAGT
CAGAGGTGGCGAAACCCGACAGGACTATAAAGATACCAGGCGTTTCCCCCTGGAAGCTCCCTCGTGCGCT
CTCCTGTTCCGACCCTGCCGCTTACCGGATACCTGTCCGCCTTTCTCCCTTCGGGAAGCGTGGCGCTTTC
TCATAGCTCACGCTGTAGGTATCTCAGTTCGGTGTAGGTCGTTCGCTCCAAGCTGGGCTGTGTGCACGAA
CCCCCCGTTCAGCCCGACCGCTGCGCCTTATCCGGTAACTATCGTCTTGAGTCCAACCCGGTAAGACACG
ACTTATCGCCACTGGCAGCAGCCACTGGTAACAGGATTAGCAGAGCGAGGTATGTAGGCGGTGCTACAGA
GTTCTTGAAGTGGTGGCCTAACTACGGCTACACTAGAAGAACAGTATTTGGTATCTGCGCTCTGCTGAAG
CCAGTTACCTTCGGAAAAAGAGTTGGTAGCTCTTGATCCGGCAAACAAACCACCGCTGGTAGCGGTGGTT
TTTTTGTTTGCAAGCAGCAGATTACGCGCAGAAAAAAAGGATCTCAAGAAGATCCTTTGATCTTTTCTAC
GGGGTCTGACGCTCAGTGGAACGAAAACTCACGTTAAGGGATTTTGGTCATGAGATTATCAAAAAGGATC
TTCACCTAGATCCTTTTAAATTAAAAATGAAGTTTTAAATCAATCTAAAGTATATATGAGTAAACTTGGT
CTGACAGTTACCAATGCTTAATCAGTGAGGCACCTATCTCAGCGATCTGTCTATTTCGTTCATCCATAGT
TGCCTGACTCCCCGTCGTGTAGATAACTACGATACGGGAGGGCTTACCATCTGGCCCCAGTGCTGCAATG
ATACCGCGAGACCCACGCTCACCGGCTCCAGATTTATCAGCAATAAACCAGCCAGCCGGAAGGGCCGAGC
GCAGAAGTGGTCCTGCAACTTTATCCGCCTCCATCCAGTCTATTAATTGTTGCCGGGAAGCTAGAGTAAG
TAGTTCGCCAGTTAATAGTTTGCGCAACGTTGTTGCCATTGCTACAGGCATCGTGGTGTCACGCTCGTCG
TTTGGTATGGCTTCATTCAGCTCCGGTTCCCAACGATCAAGGCGAGTTACATGATCCCCCATGTTGTGCA
AAAAAGCGGTTAGCTCCTTCGGTCCTCCGATCGTTGTCAGAAGTAAGTTGGCCGCAGTGTTATCACTCAT
GGTTATGGCAGCACTGCATAATTCTCTTACTGTCATGCCATCCGTAAGATGCTTTTCTGTGACTGGTGAG
TACTCAACCAAGTCATTCTGAGAATAGTGTATGCGGCGACCGAGTTGCTCTTGCCCGGCGTCAATACGGG
ATAATACCGCGCCACATAGCAGAACTTTAAAAGTGCTCATCATTGGAAAACGTTCTTCGGGGCGAAAACT
CTCAAGGATCTTACCGCTGTTGAGATCCAGTTCGATGTAACCCACTCGTGCACCCAACTGATCTTCAGCA
TCTTTTACTTTCACCAGCGTTTCTGGGTGAGCAAAAACAGGAAGGCAAAATGCCGCAAAAAAGGGAATAA
GGGCGACACGGAAATGTTGAATACTCATACTCTTCCTTTTTCAATATTATTGAAGCATTTATCAGGGTTA
TTGTCTCATGAGCGGATACATATTTGAATGTATTTAGAAAAATAAACAAATAGGGGTTCCGCGCACATTT
CCCCGAAAAGTGCCACCTGACGTC
Features (pLannotate 1.2.2; 22 found; start..end, strand, type, name):
     28..80      -  misc_feature   bom (fragment): basis of mobility region from pBR322
    235..614     +  enhancer       CMV enhancer: human cytomegalovirus immediate early enhancer
    615..818     +  promoter       CMV promoter: human cytomegalovirus (CMV) immediate early promoter
    814..847     +  LTR            5' LTR (truncated) (fragment): truncated 5' long terminal repeat (LTR) from HIV-1
    863..881     +  promoter       T7 promoter: promoter for bacteriophage T7 RNA polymerase
    919..978     +  sig_peptide    IL-2 signal sequence: human interleukin-2 signal sequence
   1000..1680    +  CDS            GCAB_MOUSE (fragment): Experimental evidence at protein level: Swiss-Prot protein existence level 1. From Mus musculus (Mouse).
   1699..1717    -  promoter       SP6 promoter: promoter for bacteriophage SP6 RNA polymerase
   1743..1967    +  polyA_signal   bGH poly(A) signal: bovine growth hormone polyadenylation signal
   1971..1992    +  promoter       SV40 promoter (fragment): SV40 enhancer and early promoter
   2013..2441    +  rep_origin     f1 ori (sequence partly withheld): f1 bacteriophage origin of replication; arrow indicates direction of (+) strand synthesis
   2455..2784    +  promoter       SV40 promoter: SV40 enhancer and early promoter
   2851..3642    +  CDS            neo: KKA2_KLEPN - Also known as kan, nptII. Experimental evidence at protein level: Swiss-Prot protein existence level 1. Resistance to kanamycin, neomycin, paromomycin, ribostamycin, butirosin and gentamicin B. From Klebsiella pneumoniae.
   3666..3824    +  CDS            ble (fragment): BLE_KLEPN - Experimental evidence at protein level: Swiss-Prot protein existence level 1. Binding protein with a strong affinity to the bleomycin family of antibiotics. Binds to CL990; an antimitotic-antibiotic compound. From Klebsiella pneumoniae.
   3819..3940    +  polyA_signal   SV40 poly(A) signal: SV40 polyadenylation signal
   4013..4029    -  protein_bind   lac operator: The lac repressor binds to the lac operator to inhibit transcription in E. coli. This inhibition can be relieved by adding lactose or isopropyl-β-D-thiogalactopyranoside (IPTG). lac repressor encoded by lacI
   4037..4067    -  promoter       lac promoter: promoter for the E. coli lac operon
   4082..4103    -  protein_bind   CAP binding site: CAP binding activates transcription in the presence of cAMP. E. coli catabolite activator protein
   4116..4208    -  CDS            lacI (fragment): lac repressor; lacI; The lac repressor binds to the lac operator to inhibit transcription in E. coli. This inhibition can be relieved by adding lactose or isopropyl-β-D-thiogalactopyranoside (IPTG).
   4391..4979    -  rep_origin     ori: high-copy-number ColE1/pMB1/pBR322/pUC origin of replication
   5150..6010    -  CDS            AmpR: β-lactamase; bla; confers resistance to ampicillin, carbenicillin, and related antibiotics
   6011..6115    -  promoter       AmpR promoter: bla
