[The description below was written by a language model from this plasmid's Addgene catalogue record and pLannotate feature annotations shown in this document.]
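Description:
pCDNA3 IL-2 signal mFc is an empty mammalian expression backbone built on pcDNA3 and designed for producing secreted proteins fused to a mouse immunoglobulin Fc domain. It is propagated in E. coli as a high-copy plasmid through a ColE1/pUC-type origin, with selection by ampicillin via the β-lactamase gene. An f1 origin is also present, which would permit single-stranded DNA production. For mammalian cells, an SV40 early promoter drives a neomycin phosphotransferase gene terminated by an SV40 polyadenylation signal, the standard pcDNA3 arrangement allowing G418 selection of stable transfectants.

The expression cassette uses the human cytomegalovirus immediate early enhancer and promoter, followed by a T7 promoter, the human interleukin-2 signal sequence, a short gap, and then a fragment matching a mouse IgG gamma heavy-chain constant region (the mFc), ending at a bovine growth hormone polyadenylation signal. An antisense SP6 promoter lies just downstream of the Fc segment. No insert is recorded. The small interval between the signal sequence and the Fc region is presumably where a gene of interest is cloned in frame, though the record does not state the cloning sites. The catalogue fields list both the signal peptide and mFc as C-terminal tags, but in the feature table the IL-2 signal sequence sits upstream of the Fc. It would therefore lie at the N terminus of a fusion to direct it into the secretory pathway, with the Fc at the C terminus. Fc fusions of this kind are commonly used to secrete, purify and detect soluble proteins or receptor ectodomains, although the record gives no specific application. The short HIV-1 LTR, ble, lacI and bom annotations are fragmentary matches, probably backbone remnants.
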