Addgene plasmid #128042: pCDNA3 IL-2 signal mFc
Purpose: (Empty Backbone) Mammalian expression vector with C terminal IL-2 signal peptide and mFc
Depositing lab: Oskar Laur. Depositing organization: Emory University.
Backbone
  Vector backbone: pcdna3
  Vector type: Mammalian Expression
  Tag / fusion protein: IL-2 signal peptide (C terminal on backbone); mFc (C terminal on backbone)
Growth in bacteria
  Bacterial resistance: Ampicillin, 100 μg/mL
  Growth temperature: 37°C
  Growth strain: DH5alpha
  Copy number: High Copy
Gene/Insert
  Gene/Insert name: None
  Tag / fusion protein: IL-2 signal peptide (C terminal on backbone); mFc (C terminal on backbone)
Terms and licenses: Academic/Nonprofit Terms; Industry Terms: Not Available to Industry
How to cite: pCDNA3 IL-2 signal mFc was a gift from Oskar Laur (Addgene plasmid # 128042 ; http://n2t.net/addgene:128042 ; RRID:Addgene_128042)
